Addgene plasmid #146156: pAc5.1C-5Box-7-Fluc-STOP-CG10011-SV40_D
Purpose: Insect Expression of 5BoxB-7-Fluc-CG10011-3UTR
Depositing lab: Elisa Izaurralde. Depositing organization: Max Planck Institute for Developmental Biology. Publication: Deadenylation is a widespread effect of miRNA regulation. Eulalio A, Huntzinger E, Nishihara T, Rehwinkel J, Fauser M, Izaurralde E. RNA. 2009 Jan . 15(1):21-32. 10.1261/rna.1399509 PubMed 19029310.
Backbone
  Vector backbone: Unknown
  Vector type: Insect Expression
Growth in bacteria
  Bacterial resistance: Ampicillin, 100 μg/mL
  Growth temperature: 37°C
  Growth strain: DH5alpha
  Copy number: Low Copy
Gene/Insert
  Gene/Insert name: 5BoxB-7-Fluc-CG10011-3UTR
  Species: D. melanogaster (fly)
  Cloning method: Unknown
Terms and licenses: Academic/Nonprofit Terms; Industry Terms: Not Available to Industry
Depositor comments: 3'UTR extracted from NCBI: NM_143367.2 Plasmids from this collection were made available to the research community and donated after the lab closed. Please note that the sequence provided by the depositing laboratory may be theoretical/predicted or based on Sanger sequencing results. There may be discrepancies between sequencing results obtained by Addgene and the depositor sequence. If an Addgene verified sequence is not available, please contact before placing your order to request that our lab fully sequence the plasmid.
How to cite: pAc5.1C-5Box-7-Fluc-STOP-CG10011-SV40_D was a gift from Elisa Izaurralde (Addgene plasmid # 146156 ; http://n2t.net/addgene:146156 ; RRID:Addgene_146156)
