[The description below was written by a language model from this plasmid's Addgene catalogue record and pLannotate feature annotations shown in this document.]
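Description:
pAc5.1C-5Box-7-Fluc-STOP-CG10011-SV40_D is an insect-cell expression plasmid of about 7.9 kb that carries a firefly luciferase reporter mRNA designed for studies of post-transcriptional regulation in Drosophila cells. The catalogue lists the backbone as unknown, although the name and the annotated features point to a pAc5.1-type vector. It is propagated in E. coli through a ColE1/pUC-type origin and selected with ampicillin via the β-lactamase gene and its own promoter. The record describes it as low copy even though the annotated origin is of the high-copy class. A partial tetracycline-resistance fragment is also detected and appears to be a non-functional remnant.

Transcription is driven by the Drosophila actin 5C promoter, a strong constitutive promoter in fly cell lines. Immediately downstream, five boxB hairpins are annotated upstream of the luciferase coding sequence, so they sit in the 5′ portion of the transcript rather than the more common 3′UTR position. A short actin 5C-derived fragment lies between them and the luciferase start. BoxB elements are bound by the λN peptide, allowing any λN-fused protein to be tethered to the reporter RNA. After the luciferase stop codon comes roughly 900 nt that the annotation software leaves unlabelled. According to the record, this is the 3′UTR of the D. melanogaster gene CG10011. It is followed by an attB2 Gateway remnant and SV40-derived sequence providing polyadenylation signals.

The associated publication concerns deadenylation as an effect of miRNA regulation, which fits use of this 3′UTR as a miRNA-responsive reporter. The record does not state the specific rationale for the 5′ boxB arrangement or the meaning of the "7" in the name.
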