Features (pLannotate 1.2.2; 15 found; start..end, strand, type, name):
    107..2532    +  promoter       Ac5 promoter: Drosophila melanogaster actin 5C promoter
   2538..2556    +  protein_bind   boxB: λ N peptide binding site consisting of an RNA hairpin within the N-utliization (nut) site of the λ bacteriophage transcript (Tan and Frankel, 1995) λN peptide
   2580..2598    +  protein_bind   boxB: λ N peptide binding site consisting of an RNA hairpin within the N-utliization (nut) site of the λ bacteriophage transcript (Tan and Frankel, 1995) λN peptide
   2604..2622    +  protein_bind   boxB: λ N peptide binding site consisting of an RNA hairpin within the N-utliization (nut) site of the λ bacteriophage transcript (Tan and Frankel, 1995) λN peptide
   2662..2680    +  protein_bind   boxB: λ N peptide binding site consisting of an RNA hairpin within the N-utliization (nut) site of the λ bacteriophage transcript (Tan and Frankel, 1995) λN peptide
   2686..2704    +  protein_bind   boxB: λ N peptide binding site consisting of an RNA hairpin within the N-utliization (nut) site of the λ bacteriophage transcript (Tan and Frankel, 1995) λN peptide
   2744..2823    +  promoter       Ac5 promoter (fragment): Drosophila melanogaster actin 5c promoter
   2849..4498    +  CDS            luciferase: firefly luciferase; luc
   5434..5458    -  protein_bind   attB2: mutant version of attB; recombination site for the Gateway® BP reaction BP Clonase™
   5475..5501    -  polyA_signal   SV40 poly(A) signal (fragment): SV40 polyadenylation signal
   5524..5608    -  CDS            large T antigen (fragment): large T antigen from SV40 (simian virus 40)
   5609..6056    +  CDS            TcR (fragment): tetracycline efflux protein; tet; confers resistance to tetracycline
   6102..6690    -  rep_origin     ori: high-copy-number ColE1/pMB1/pBR322/pUC origin of replication
   6861..7721    -  CDS            AmpR: β-lactamase; bla; confers resistance to ampicillin, carbenicillin, and related antibiotics
   7722..7826    -  promoter       AmpR promoter: bla
>Addgene plasmid #146156 | pAc5.1C-5Box-7-Fluc-STOP-CG10011-SV40_D | addgene full sequence | sequence record 333417 | Addgene NGS Result
ATTATCATGACATTAACCTATAAAAATAGGCGTATCACGAGGCCCTTTCGTCTTCAAGAATTAATTCTAT
ATTCTAAAAACACAAATGATACTTCTAAAAAAAAATCATGAATGGCATCAACTCTGAATCAAATCTTTGC
AGATGCACCTACTTCTCATTTCCACTGTCACATCATTTTTCCAGATCTCGCTGCCTGTTATGTGGCCCAC
AAACCAAGACACGTTTTATGGCCATTAAAGCTGGCTGATCGTCGCCAAACACCAAATACATAATGAATAT
GTACACATTCGAGAAAGAAGCGATCAAAGAAGCGTCTTCGGGCGGAGTAGGAGAATGCGGAGGAGAAGGA
GAACGAGCTGATCTAGTATCTCTCCACAATCCAATGCCAACTGACCAACTGGCCATATTCGGAGCAATTT
GAAGCCAATTTCCATCGCCTGGCGATCGCTCCATTCTTGGCTATATGTTTTTCACCGTTACCCGGGGCCA
TTTTCAAAGACTCGTCGGCAAGATAAGATTGTGTCACTCGCTGTCTCTCTTCATTTGTCGAAGAATGCTG
AGGAATTTCGCGATGACGTCGGCGAGTATTTTGAAGAATGAGAATAATTTGTATTTATACGAAAATCAGT
TAGTGGAATTTTCTACAAAAACATGTTATCTATAGATAATTTTGTTGCAAAATATGTTGACTATGACAAA
GATTGTATGTATATACCTTTAATGTATTCTCATTTTCTTATGTATTTATAATGGCAATGATGATACTGAT
GATATTTTAAGATGATGCCAGACCAAAAGGCTTGAATTTCTGCGTCTTTTGCCGAACGCAGTGCATGTGC
AATTGTTGTTTTTTGGAATATTCAATTTTCGGACTGTCCGCTTTGATTTCAGTTTCTTGGCTTATTCAAA
AAGCAAAGTAAAGCCAAAAAAGCGAGATGGCAATACCAAATGCGGCAAAACGGTAGTGGAAGGAAAGGGG
TGCGGGGCAGCGGAAGGAAGGGTGGGGCGGGGCGTGGCGGGGTCTGTGGCTGGGCGCGACGTCACCGACG
TTGGAGCCACTCCTTTGACCATGTGTGCGTGTGTGTATTATTCGTGTCTCGCCACTCGCCGGTTGTTTTT
TTCTTTTTATGCTGCGCTCTCTCTAGCGCCATCTCGCTTACGCATGCTCAACGCACCGCATGTTGCCGTT
TCCTTTTATGCGTCATTTTGGCTCGAAATAGGCAATTATTTAAACAAAGATTAGTCAACGAAAACGCTAA
AATAAATAAGTCTACAATATGGTTACTTATTGCCATGTGTGTGCAGCCAACGATAGCAACAAAAGCAACA
ACACAGGTGGCTTTCCCTCTTTCACTTTTTGTTTGCAAGCCGCGTGCGAGCAAGACGGCACGACCGGCAA
ACGCAATTACGCTGACAAAGAGCAGACGAAGTTTTGGCGAAAAACATCAAGGCGCCTGATACGAATGCAT
TTGCAATAACAATTGCGATATTTAATATTGTTTATGAAGCTGTTTGACTTCAAAACACACAAAAAAAAAA
ATAAAACAAATTATTTGAAAGAGAATTAGGAATCGGACGCTTATCGTTAGGGTAACAACAAGAAATGCTT
ACTGAGTCACAGCCTCTGGAAAACTGCCGCAAGCCAGAGAGAGAGAGAAAAAGAGGGAGAGCAGCTTAGA
CCGCATGTGCTTGTGTGTGAGGCGTCTCTCTCTTCGTCTCTGTTGCGCAAACGCATAGACTGCACTGAAA
AAATCGATTACCTATTTTTTATGAATGAATATTTGCACTATTACTATTCAAAACTATTAAGATAGCAATC
ACATTCAATAGCCAAATACTATACCACCTGAGCGATGCAACGAAATGATCAATTTGAGCAAAAATGCTGC
ATATTTAGGACGGCATCATTATAGAAATGCTTCTTGCTGTGTACTTTTCTCTCGTCTGGCAGCTGTTTCG
CCGTTATTGTTAAAACCGGCTTAAGTTAGGTGTGTTTTCTACGACTAGTGAATGCCCTACTAGAAGATGT
GTGTTGCACAAAATGTCCCTGGAATAACCAATTTGAAGTGCAGATAGCAGTAAACGTAAGCTAATATGAA
TATTATTTAACTGTAATGTTTTAATATCGCTGGACATTACTAATAAACCCACTATAAACACATGTACATA
TGTATGTTTTGGCATACAATGAGTAGTTGGGGAAAAAATGTGTAAAAGCACCGTGACCATCACAGCATAA
AGATAACCAGCTGAAGTATCGAATATGAGTAACCCCCAAATTGAATCACATGCCGCAACTGATAGGACCC
ATGGAAGTACACTCTTCATGGCGATATACAAGACACACACAAGCACGAACACCCAGTTGCGGAGGAAATT
CTCCGTAAATGAAAACCCAATCGGCGAACAATTCATACCCATATATGGTAAAAGTTTTGAACGCGACTTG
AGAGCGGAGAGCATTGCGGCTGATAAGGTTTTAGCGCTAAGCGGGCTTTATAAAACGGGCTGCGGGACCA
GTTTTCATATCAAGCTTGGGCCCTGAAGAAGGGCCCCTCGACTAGTCCAAATACAAACTGGGCCCTGAAG
AAGGGCCCATATAGGGCCCTGAAGAAGGGCCCTATCGAGGATATTATCTCGACTAAGTCCAACTACAAAC
TGGGCCCTGAAGAAGGGCCCATATAGGGCCCTGAAGAAGGGCCCTATCGAGGATATTATCTCGAGGTCAC
CCATTCGAAGCTTCGTTTGAGTTCTTGTGCTGTGTGGATACTCCTCCCGACACAAAGCCGCTCCATCAGC
CAGCAGTCGTCTAATCCAGAGACCCCGGATCGGGGTACCAACATGGCCGAAGACGCCAAAAACATAAAGA
AAGGCCCGGCACCATTCTATCCACTAGAGGATGGAACCGCTGGAGAGCAACTGCATAAGGCTATGAAGAG
ATACGCCCTGGTTCCTGGAACAATTGCTTTTACAGATGCACATATCGAGGTGAACATCACGTACGCGGAA
TACTTCGAAATGTCCGTTCGGTTGGCAGAAGCTATGAAACGATATGGGCTGAATACAAATCACAGAATCG
TCGTATGCAGTGAAAACTCTCTTCAATTCTTTATGCCGGTGTTGGGCGCGTTATTTATCGGAGTTGCAGT
TGCGCCCGCGAACGACATTTATAATGAACGTGAATTGCTCAACAGTATGAACATTTCGCAGCCTACCGTA
GTGTTTGTTTCCAAAAAGGGGTTGCAAAAAATTTTGAACGTGCAAAAAAAATTACCAATAATCCAGAAAA
TTATTATCATGGATTCTAAAACGGATTACCAGGGATTTCAGTCGATGTACACGTTCGTCACATCTCATCT
ACCTCCCGGTTTTAATGAATACGATTTTGTACCAGAGTCCTTTGATCGTGACAAAACAATTGCACTGATA
ATGAACTCCTCTGGATCTACTGGGTTACCTAAGGGTGTGGCCCTTCCGCATAGAACTGCCTGCGTCAGAT
TCTCGCATGCCAGAGATCCTATTTTTGGCAATCAAATCATTCCGGATACTGCGATTTTAAGTGTTGTTCC
ATTCCATCACGGTTTTGGAATGTTTACTACACTCGGATATTTGATATGTGGATTTCGAGTCGTCTTAATG
TATAGATTTGAAGAAGAGCTGTTTTTACGATCCCTTCAGGATTACAAAATTCAAAGTGCGTTGCTAGTAC
CAACCCTATTTTCATTCTTCGCCAAAAGCACTCTGATTGACAAATACGATTTATCTAATTTACACGAAAT
TGCTTCTGGGGGCGCACCTCTTTCGAAAGAAGTCGGGGAAGCGGTTGCAAAACGCTTCCATCTTCCAGGG
ATACGACAAGGATATGGGCTCACTGAGACTACATCAGCTATTCTGATTACACCCGAGGGGGATGATAAAC
CGGGCGCGGTCGGTAAAGTTGTTCCATTTTTTGAAGCGAAGGTTGTGGATCTGGATACCGGGAAAACGCT
GGGCGTTAATCAGAGAGGCGAATTATGTGTCAGAGGACCTATGATTATGTCCGGTTATGTAAACAATCCG
GAAGCGACCAACGCCTTGATTGACAAGGATGGATGGCTACATTCTGGAGACATAGCTTACTGGGACGAAG
ACGAACACTTCTTCATAGTTGACCGCTTGAAGTCTTTAATTAAATACAAAGGGTATCAGGTGGCCCCCGC
TGAATTGGAATCGATATTGTTACAACACCCCAACATCTTCGACGCGGGCGTGGCAGGTCTTCCCGACGAT
GACGCCGGTGAACTTCCCGCCGCCGTTGTTGTTTTGGAGCACGGAAAGACGATGACGGAAAAAGAGATCG
TGGATTACGTCGCCAGTCAAGTAACAACCGCGAAAAAGTTGCGCGGAGGAGTTGTGTTTGTGGACGAAGT
ACCGAAAGGTCTTACCGGAAAACTCGACGCAAGAAAAATCAGAGAGATCCTCATAAAGGCCAAGAAGGGC
GGAAAGTCCAAATTGTAAGAATTCACGCACCGGATTAAATATTAATGTGCTCCCCAAAAACTCACTCCTT
AAGGCATCAAAACACCCACTTGCATACTCAACCCTTAAATCGTAACTTATTTGAGTTTATATACCTTAGT
ACTTTTCAGAAAGTATTTGTTTTTTGTGATAGTTTCAATTTTAGTAAACTTTTGAATATGTTCTGATTTA
ACTAAATATATTTAGGCATACTACCCATACGACGTAGTTTAAGGCATGCGCCAGGTATTAAGCTAAAATC
CCATATATAGAATACTTCATTACATTTTTGGCATGCGAACTGTAGCAGATTCTTCTTCAATGTAGCAAAA
ACTAACGAAATTTAAATAGATCACGACACGAATGTATACTTAAGAGAGCTCAGACTCAGCACTGTTCTCA
GAATTAATTTTAAAGTATTTATTAAATCACATTGCGTAAGTCAGAGCATCGGCTTATAATTTAACTATAA
AATATAATTTATGCTGGAACAGGCTTCCCAAAGACAAGGGATCGTGCTCTGAAGGCCATACTACTCCAAT
GCGCATTTATTGGCAATCGGCTATAGAAACGTAATTTATTTATACGAGCTACTTTACCAATTAATTACGC
TGTTTATGTCAATTCTTTAAAACCAGTTCCCAAAGTACCAAAAACCGATTATCCACTCCCACTTTGTGCT
TTTAAAGGCACAAGAAAGATCCCAGAGATACGATATATGTGTATTATATTGCTCGCACCTAAAAACTCAA
AGCGGTCCGTTCCTGTACCTTAACACTTGTCACTAATTTTATGTAACCCTTAAGCCGGACAAACCAATCA
AATACACATAAACAACTGAAGCATTAATTAAATATTTTCTGAAACTCTACTCCCACTGCAAAGCAGCAAA
TCACAGACACAACAAACAACGCACTGGGCTAAATCCAAAAAGGACCCAGCTTTCTTGTACAAAGTGGTTC
GATAATTCGCTAGCACCATTATAAGCTGCAATAAACAAGTTAACAACAACAATTGCATTCATTTTATGTT
TCAGGTTCAGGGGGAGGTGTGGGAGGTTTTTTAAAGCAAGTAAAACCTCTACAAATGTGGTATGGCTGAT
TATGATCAGTCGACCGATGCCCTTGAGAGCCTTCAACCCAGTCAGCTCCTTCCGGTGGGCGCGGGGCATG
ACTATCGTCGCCGCACTTATGACTGTCTTCTTTATCATGCAACTCGTAGGACAGGTGCCGGCAGCGCTCT
GGGTCATTTTCGGCGAGGACCGCTTTCGCTGGAGCGCGACGATGATCGGCCTGTCGCTTGCGGTATTCGG
AATCTTGCACGCCCTCGCTCAAGCCTTCGTCACTGGTCCCGCCACCAAACGTTTCGGCGAGAAGCAGGCC
ATTATCGCCGGCATGGCGGCCGACGCGCTGGGCTACGTCTTGCTGGCGTTCGCGACGCGAGGCTGGATGG
CCTTCCCCATTATGATTCTTCTCGCTTCCGGCGGCATCGGGATGCCCGCGTTGCAGGCCATGCTGTCCAG
GCAGGTAGATGACGACCATCAGGGACAGCTTCAAGGCCAGCAAAAGGCCAGGAACCGTAAAAAGGCCGCG
TTGCTGGCGTTTTTCCATAGGCTCCGCCCCCCTGACGAGCATCACAAAAATCGACGCTCAAGTCAGAGGT
GGCGAAACCCGACAGGACTATAAAGATACCAGGCGTTTCCCCCTGGAAGCTCCCTCGTGCGCTCTCCTGT
TCCGACCCTGCCGCTTACCGGATACCTGTCCGCCTTTCTCCCTTCGGGAAGCGTGGCGCTTTCTCATAGC
TCACGCTGTAGGTATCTCAGTTCGGTGTAGGTCGTTCGCTCCAAGCTGGGCTGTGTGCACGAACCCCCCG
TTCAGCCCGACCGCTGCGCCTTATCCGGTAACTATCGTCTTGAGTCCAACCCGGTAAGACACGACTTATC
GCCACTGGCAGCAGCCACTGGTAACAGGATTAGCAGAGCGAGGTATGTAGGCGGTGCTACAGAGTTCTTG
AAGTGGTGGCCTAACTACGGCTACACTAGAAGGACAGTATTTGGTATCTGCGCTCTGCTGAAGCCAGTTA
CCTTCGGAAAAAGAGTTGGTAGCTCTTGATCCGGCAAACAAACCACCGCTGGTAGCGGTGGTTTTTTTGT
TTGCAAGCAGCAGATTACGCGCAGAAAAAAAGGATCTCAAGAAGATCCTTTGATCTTTTCTACGGGGTCT
GACGCTCAGTGGAACGAAAACTCACGTTAAGGGATTTTGGTCATGAGATTATCAAAAAGGATCTTCACCT
AGATCCTTTTAAATTAAAAATGAAGTTTTAAATCAATCTAAAGTATATATGAGTAAACTTGGTCTGACAG
TTACCAATGCTTAATCAGTGAGGCACCTATCTCAGCGATCTGTCTATTTCGTTCATCCATAGTTGCCTGA
CTCCCCGTCGTGTAGATAACTACGATACGGGAGGGCTTACCATCTGGCCCCAGTGCTGCAATGATACCGC
GAGACCCACGCTCACCGGCTCCAGATTTATCAGCAATAAACCAGCCAGCCGGAAGGGCCGAGCGCAGAAG
TGGTCCTGCAACTTTATCCGCCTCCATCCAGTCTATTAATTGTTGCCGGGAAGCTAGAGTAAGTAGTTCG
CCAGTTAATAGTTTGCGCAACGTTGTTGCCATTGCTGCAGGCATCGTGGTGTCACGCTCGTCGTTTGGTA
TGGCTTCATTCAGCTCCGGTTCCCAACGATCAAGGCGAGTTACATGATCCCCCATGTTGTGCAAAAAAGC
GGTTAGCTCCTTCGGTCCTCCGATCGTTGTCAGAAGTAAGTTGGCCGCAGTGTTATCACTCATGGTTATG
GCAGCACTGCATAATTCTCTTACTGTCATGCCATCCGTAAGATGCTTTTCTGTGACTGGTGAGTACTCAA
CCAAGTCATTCTGAGAATAGTGTATGCGGCGACCGAGTTGCTCTTGCCCGGCGTCAACACGGGATAATAC
CGCGCCACATAGCAGAACTTTAAAAGTGCTCATCATTGGAAAACGTTCTTCGGGGCGAAAACTCTCAAGG
ATCTTACCGCTGTTGAGATCCAGTTCGATGTAACCCACTCGTGCACCCAACTGATCTTCAGCATCTTTTA
CTTTCACCAGCGTTTCTGGGTGAGCAAAAACAGGAAGGCAAAATGCCGCAAAAAAGGGAATAAGGGCGAC
ACGGAAATGTTGAATACTCATACTCTTCCTTTTTCAATATTATTGAAGCATTTATCAGGGTTATTGTCTC
ATGAGCGGATACATATTTGAATGTATTTAGAAAAATAAACAAATAGGGGTTCCGCGCACATTTCCCCGAA
AAGTGCCACCTGACGTCTAAGAAACCATT
